Addgene plasmid #134925: pPV-EF1a-2xNLS-Cse2-Cas6-Cas3-iPA
Purpose: Components for genome editing in mammalian cells with pPV-EF1a-2xNLS-Cas7-Cas5-Cse1-iPA and pBS-U6-crRNA-targeted. This plasmid was optimized for iPS cells and coexpresses PuroR protein.
Depositing lab: Tomoji Mashimo. Depositing organization: University of Tokyo, Institute of Medical Science (IMS). Publication: CRISPR-Cas3 induces broad and unidirectional genome editing in human cells. Morisaka H, Yoshimi K, Okuzaki Y, Gee P, Kunihiro Y, Sonpho E, Xu H, Sasakawa N, Naito Y, Nakada S, Yamamoto T, Sano S, Hotta A, Takeda J, Mashimo T. Nat Commun. 2019 Dec 6;10(1):5302. doi: 10.1038/s41467-019-13226-x. PubMed 31811138.
Backbone
  Vector backbone: pPV piggyBac vector
  Backbone manufacturer: Hotta Lab at CiRA, Kyoto University
  Vector type: Mammalian Expression
  Selectable markers: Puromycin
Growth in bacteria
  Bacterial resistance: Ampicillin, 100 μg/mL
  Growth temperature: 37°C
  Growth strain: DH5alpha
  Copy number: High Copy
Gene/Insert
  Gene/Insert name: Cascade factors (Cse2(Cas11), Cas3, Cas6) with bpNLS
  Species: E. coli
  Promoter: EF1a
  Cloning method: Gateway Cloning
Terms and licenses: Academic/Nonprofit Terms; Industry Terms: Not Available to Industry
How to cite: pPV-EF1a-2xNLS-Cse2-Cas6-Cas3-iPA was a gift from Tomoji Mashimo (Addgene plasmid # 134925 ; http://n2t.net/addgene:134925 ; RRID:Addgene_134925)
