[The description below was written by a language model from this plasmid's Addgene catalogue record and pLannotate feature annotations shown in this document.]
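Description:
pPV-EF1a-2xNLS-Cse2-Cas6-Cas3-iPA is a mammalian expression plasmid built on the pPV piggyBac vector backbone, carrying three components of the E. coli type I-E CRISPR-Cas3 system. In bacteria it is maintained through a high-copy ColE1/pUC-type origin and an ampicillin resistance gene (β-lactamase with its own promoter). The generated feature table does not annotate piggyBac terminal repeats, so the transposon structure is known here only from the backbone name. A few short hits in the table (SV40 small t antigen, lacI and a β-globin coding fragment) appear to be backbone or polyadenylation-region remnants rather than functional genes.

The payload is a single transcription unit driven by the strong constitutive human EF-1α promoter. Between Gateway attB1 and attB2 sites, consistent with the recorded Gateway cloning, lie the coding sequences for Cse2 (Cas11/casB), Cas6 (casE) and the Cas3 nuclease-helicase, each described in the record as carrying a bipartite nuclear localisation signal. A T2A peptide is annotated between Cas6 and Cas3, which lets the ribosome release separate polypeptides from one open reading frame. A comparable linker between Cse2 and Cas6 is likely but is not annotated. Downstream, an EMCV IRES drives translation of puromycin N-acetyltransferase from the same transcript, which ends at a rabbit β-globin polyadenylation signal, so puromycin selection enriches for cells expressing the Cas proteins.

The plasmid is intended for genome editing in mammalian cells and is described as optimised for iPS cells. It is used together with a companion plasmid supplying Cas7, Cas5 and Cse1 and a U6-driven crRNA plasmid. Together these reconstitute Cascade, which recruits Cas3 to the target DNA.
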