Features (pLannotate 1.2.2; 16 found; start..end, strand, type, name):
    505..571     +  CDS            small t antigen (fragment): SV40 (simian virus 40) small t antigen
    578..1756    +  promoter       EF-1α promoter: strong constitutive promoter for human elongation factor EF-1α
   1779..1803    +  protein_bind   attB1: mutant version of attB; recombination site for the Gateway® BP reaction BP Clonase™
   1892..2368    +  CDS            casB: CSE2_ECOLI - Also known as cse2, ygcK. Experimental evidence at protein level: Swiss-Prot protein existence level 1. A component of Cascade, which participates in CRISPR interference, the third stage of CRISPR immunity. Cascade binds both crRNA and in a sequence-specific manner negatively supercoiled dsDNA target. This leads to the formation of an R-loop in which the crRNA binds the target DNA, displacing the noncomplementary strand. Cas3 is recruited to Cascade, nicks target DNA and then unwinds and cleaves the target, leading to DNA degradation and invader neutralization. From Escherichia co
   2528..3121    +  CDS            casE: CAS6_ECOLI - Also known as cas6e, ygcH. Experimental evidence at protein level: Swiss-Prot protein existence level 1. A component of Cascade, which participates in CRISPR interference, the third stage of CRISPR immunity. Cascade binds both crRNA and in a sequence-specific manner negatively supercoiled dsDNA target. This leads to the formation of an R-loop in which the crRNA binds the target DNA, displacing the noncomplementary strand. Cas3 is recruited to Cascade, nicks target DNA and then unwinds and cleaves the target, leading to DNA degradation and invader neutralization. From Escherichia c
   3191..3243    +  CDS            T2A (fragment): 2A peptide from Thosea asigna virus capsid protein Eukaryotic ribosomes fail to insert a peptide bond between the Gly and Pro residues, yielding separate polypeptides.
   3278..5938    +  CDS            ygcB: CAS3_ECOLI - Also known as cas3. Experimental evidence at protein level: Swiss-Prot protein existence level 1. Acts as an endonuclease, a 3'-5'exonuclease, and an ATP- dependent dsDNA helicase. Anneals and unwinds R-loops (in which crRNA binds the target DNA, displacing the noncomplementary strand). Unwinding requires ATP, annealing does not. Required along with the Cascade complex for resistance to bacteriophage lambda infection as well as the ability to cure CRISPR-encoding high-copy number plasmid. A Cas3-CasA fusion protein purified with the Cascade complex nicks target plasmid in the pres
   6025..6049    -  protein_bind   attB2: mutant version of attB; recombination site for the Gateway® BP reaction BP Clonase™
   6202..6664    +  misc_feature   IRES: internal ribosome entry site (IRES) of the encephalomyocarditis virus (EMCV)
   6678..7277    +  CDS            PuroR: puromycin N-acetyltransferase; pac from Streptomyces alboniger; confers resistance to puromycin
   7385..7459    +  CDS            HBB (fragment): HBB_PONPY - Experimental evidence at transcript level: Swiss-Prot protein existence level 2. Involved in oxygen transport from the lung to the various peripheral tissues. From Pongo pygmaeus (Bornean orangutan).
   7530..7585    +  polyA_signal   β-globin poly(A) signal: rabbit β-globin polyadenylation signal (Gil and Proudfoot, 1987)
   8347..8403    -  CDS            lacI (fragment): lac repressor; lacI; The lac repressor binds to the lac operator to inhibit transcription in E. coli. This inhibition can be relieved by adding lactose or isopropyl-β-D-thiogalactopyranoside (IPTG).
   8586..9174    -  rep_origin     ori: high-copy-number ColE1/pMB1/pBR322/pUC origin of replication
   9345..10205   -  CDS            AmpR: β-lactamase; bla; confers resistance to ampicillin, carbenicillin, and related antibiotics
  10206..10310   -  promoter       AmpR promoter: bla
>Addgene plasmid #134925 | pPV-EF1a-2xNLS-Cse2-Cas6-Cas3-iPA | addgene full sequence | sequence record 267605 | Addgene NGS Result
GAAAAGTGCCACCTGACGTCATCTGTTAACATTATACGCGTTTAACCCTAGAAAGATAATCATATTGTGA
CGTACGTTAAAGATAATCATGCGTAAAATTGACGCATGTGTTTTATCGGTCTGTATATCGAGGTTTATTT
ATTAATTTGAATAGATATTAAGTTTTATTATATTTACACTTACATACTAATAATAAATTCAACAAACAAT
TTATTTATGTTTATTTATTTATTAAAAAAAAACAAAAACTCAAAATTTCTTCTATAAAGTAACAAAACTT
TTAAACATTCTCTCTTTTACAAAAATAAACTTATTTTGTACTTTAAAAACAGTCATGTTGTATTATAAAA
TAAGTAATTAGCTTAACCTATACATAATAGAAACAAATTATACTTATTAGTCAGTCAGAAACAACTTTGG
CACATATCAATATTATGCTCTGCTAGCGTTTAAACCCGGGCGATCGCTCTAGACTAGTGCGGCCGCTGCA
GAAGCTTTGCAAAGATGGATAAAGTTTTAAACAGAGAGGAATCTTTGCAGCTAATGGACCTTCTAGGTCT
TGAAAGGAGTGGGAATTGGCTCCGGTGCCCGTCAGTGGGCAGAGCGCACATCGCCCACAGTCCCCGAGAA
GTTGGGGGGAGGGGTCGGCAATTGAACCGGTGCCTAGAGAAGGTGGCGCGGGGTAAACTGGGAAAGTGAT
GTCGTGTACTGGCTCCGCCTTTTTCCCGAGGGTGGGGGAGAACCGTATATAAGTGCAGTAGTCGCCGTGA
ACGTTCTTTTTCGCAACGGGTTTGCCGCCAGAACACAGGTAAGTGCCGTGTGTGGTTCCCGCGGGCCTGG
CCTCTTTACGGGTTATGGCCCTTGCGTGCCTTGAATTACTTCCACCTGGCTGCAGTACGTGATTCTTGAT
CCCGAGCTTCGGGTTGGAAGTGGGTGGGAGAGTTCGAGGCCTTGCGCTTAAGGAGCCCCTTCGCCTCGTG
CTTGAGTTGAGGCCTGGCCTGGGCGCTGGGGCCGCCGCGTGCGAATCTGGTGGCACCTTCGCGCCTGTCT
CGCTGCTTTCGATAAGTCTCTAGCCATTTAAAATTTTTGATGACCTGCTGCGACGCTTTTTTTCTGGCAA
GATAGTCTTGTAAATGCGGGCCAAGATCTGCACACTGGTATTTCGGTTTTTGGGGCCGCGGGCGGCGACG
GGGCCCGTGCGTCCCAGCGCACATGTTCGGCGAGGCGGGGCCTGCGAGCGCGGCCACCGAGAATCGGACG
GGGGTAGTCTCAAGCTGGCCGGCCTGCTCTGGTGCCTGGCCTCGCGCCGCCGTGTATCGCCCCGCCCTGG
GCGGCAAGGCTGGCCCGGTCGGCACCAGTTGCGTGAGCGGAAAGATGGCCGCTTCCCGGCCCTGCTGCAG
GGAGCTCAAAATGGAGGACGCGGCGCTCGGGAGAGCGGGCGGGTGAGTCACCCACACAAAGGAAAAGGGC
CTTTCCGTCCTCAGCCGTCGCTTCATGTGACTCCACGGAGTACCGGGCGCCGTCCAGGCACCTCGATTAG
TTCTCGAGCTTTTGGAGTACGTCGTCTTTAGGTTGGGGGGAGGGGTTTTATGCGATGGAGTTTCCCCACA
CTGAGTGGGTGGAGACTGAAGTTAGGCCAGCTTGGCACTTGATGTAATTCTCCTTGGAATTTGCCCTTTT
TGAGTTTGGATCTTGGTTCATTCTCAAGCCTCAGACAGTGGTTCAAAGTTTTTTTCTTCCATTTCAGGTG
TCGTGAGGAATTAGCGGTGGCGGCCATCACAAGTTTGTACAAAAAAGCAGGCTGGCGCCGGAACCAATTC
AGTCGACTGGATCCGGTACCGAATTCGCCGCCACCATGGCCCCAAAGAAGAAGAGAAAGGTGAGATCTGA
AGCCGATGAGATCGACGCAATGGCACTGTACAGGGCATGGCAGCAGCTGGACAACGGATCTTGCGCACAG
ATCAGGCGCGTGAGCGAGCCTGATGAGCTGAGGGACATCCCAGCCTTCTATCGGCTGGTGCAGCCCTTTG
GCTGGGAGAATCCTAGACACCAGCAGGCCCTGCTGAGGATGGTGTTTTGTCTGAGCGCCGGCAAGAACGT
GATCCGGCACCAGGACAAGAAGAGCGAGCAGACCACAGGAATCTCCCTGGGACGCGCCCTGGCCAATTCC
GGCCGGATCAACGAGCGGAGAATCTTCCAGCTGATCAGGGCCGATCGCACAGCCGACATGGTGCAGCTGA
GGCGCCTGCTGACCCACGCAGAGCCTGTGCTGGATTGGCCACTGATGGCCCGCATGCTGACATGGTGGGG
CAAGCGGGAGAGACAGCAGCTGCTGGAGGACTTCGTGCTGACCACAAATAAGAACGCCAAGCGGACTGCT
GATGGCAGTGAATTTGAGTCCACTAGTCCAAAGAAGAAGAGAAAGGTGGGAAGCGGAGCAACCAACTTCA
GCCTGCTGAAGCAGGCCGGCGATGTGGAGGAGAATCCAGGCCCCATGCCAAAGAAGAAGAGAAAGGTGAC
GCGTGAATACCTGAGCAAAGTGATCATCGCAAGGGCATGGTCCAGGGACCTGTATCAGCTGCACCAGGGC
CTGTGGCACCTGTTCCCTAATAGACCAGATGCCGCCAGGGACTTCCTGTTTCACGTGGAGAAGAGGAACA
CACCCGAGGGCTGTCACGTGCTGCTGCAGTCCGCCCAGATGCCCGTGAGCACCGCAGTGGCCACAGTGAT
CAAGACCAAGCAGGTGGAGTTCCAGCTGCAAGTGGGCGTGCCACTGTACTTTAGGCTGCGCGCCAATCCC
ATCAAGACCATCCTGGATAACCAGAAGCGCCTGGACTCTAAGGGCAATATCAAGCGGTGCAGAGTGCCTC
TGATCAAGGAGGCCGAGCAGATCGCCTGGCTGCAGAGAAAGCTGGGCAACGCCGCCAGGGTGGAGGATGT
GCACCCTATCAGCGAGCGGCCACAGTATTTCAGCGGCGACGGCAAGTCCGGCAAGATCCAGACCGTGTGC
TTTGAGGGCGTGCTGACCATCAACGATGCCCCAGCCCTGATCGACCTGGTGCAGCAGGGAATCGGACCTG
CTAAGTCAATGGGATGTGGGCTGCTGTCACTGGCACCTCTGAAGCGGACTGCTGATGGCAGTGAATTTGA
GTCCTCTAGACCAAAGAAGAAGAGAAAGGTGGGCTCCGGCGAGGGCAGGGGAAGTCTTCTAACATGCGGG
GACGTGGAGGAAAATCCCGGCCCAATGCCAAAGAAGAAGAGAAAGGTGGGATCCGAGGAGCCCTTCAAGT
ACATCTGCCACTATTGGGGCAAGAGCTCCAAGAGCCTGACAAAGGGCAACGATATCCACCTGCTGATCTA
CCACTGCCTGGACGTGGCAGCAGTGGCAGATTGTTGGTGGGACCAGTCCGTGGTGCTGCAGAATACCTTT
TGTCGGAACGAGATGCTGTCTAAGCAGAGAGTGAAGGCCTGGCTGCTGTTCTTTATCGCCCTGCACGATA
TCGGCAAGTTCGACATCCGGTTTCAGTATAAGTCCGCCGAGTCTTGGCTGAAGCTGAATCCAGCCACACC
CTCTCTGAACGGCCCTAGCACCCAGATGTGCAGAAAGTTCAATCACGGCGCCGCCGGCCTGTACTGGTTT
AACCAGGACTCTCTGAGCGAGCAGAGCCTGGGCGATTTCTTTTCCTTCTTTGACGCAGCACCTCACCCCT
ACGAGTCCTGGTTCCCTTGGGTGGAGGCAGTGACCGGACACCACGGCTTTATCCTGCATTCTCAGGACCA
GGATAAGAGCCGGTGGGAGATGCCAGCCAGCCTGGCCTCCTACGCCGCACAGGATAAGCAGGCCAGAGAG
GAGTGGATCAGCGTGCTGGAGGCCCTGTTCCTGACCCCAGCAGGACTGTCCATCAATGATATCCCACCTG
ACTGCTCTAGCCTGCTGGCCGGCTTTTGTTCCCTGGCCGACTGGCTGGGCTCTTGGACCACAACCAATAC
ATTCCTGTTTAACGAGGATGCACCAAGCGACATCAACGCCCTGAGGACCTACTTCCAGGATCGGCAGCAG
GACGCCTCCAGAGTGCTGGAGCTGTCCGGCCTGGTGTCTAATAAGAGGTGCTACGAGGGAGTGCACGCCC
TGCTGGATAACGGCTATCAGCCAAGGCAGCTGCAGGTGCTGGTGGACGCCCTGCCTGTGGCACCAGGACT
GACAGTGATCGAGGCACCTACCGGCAGCGGCAAGACAGAGACCGCCCTGGCCTATGCCTGGAAGCTGATC
GATCAGCAGATCGCCGACTCCGTGATCTTCGCCCTGCCAACACAGGCCACCGCCAATGCAATGCTGACCC
GGATGGAGGCCTCCGCCTCTCACCTGTTTTCCTCTCCCAACCTGATCCTGGCCCACGGCAACAGCAGGTT
CAATCACCTGTTTCAGTCTATCAAGAGCCGCGCCATCACAGAGCAGGGACAGGAGGAGGCCTGGGTGCAG
TGCTGTCAGTGGCTGAGCCAGTCCAATAAGAAGGTGTTCCTGGGCCAGATCGGCGTGTGCACCATCGATC
AGGTGCTGATCTCTGTGCTGCCTGTGAAGCACAGGTTTATCAGGGGACTGGGAATCGGCAGAAGCGTGCT
GATCGTGGATGAGGTGCACGCCTACGACACATATATGAACGGCCTGCTGGAGGCCGTGCTGAAGGCACAG
GCAGACGTGGGCGGCTCCGTGATCCTGCTGTCTGCCACCCTGCCAATGAAGCAGAAGCAGAAGCTGCTGG
ATACATACGGCCTGCACACCGACCCCGTGGAGAACAATTCCGCCTATCCTCTGATCAATTGGAGGGGAGT
GAACGGAGCACAGCGGTTCGACCTGCTGGCCCACCCTGAGCAGCTGCCACCAAGGTTTTCTATCCAGCCC
GAGCCTATCTGCCTGGCCGATATGCTGCCAGACCTGACCATGCTGGAGAGGATGATCGCTGCCGCCAATG
CAGGAGCACAGGTGTGCCTGATCTGTAACCTGGTGGATGTGGCCCAGGTGTGCTACCAGAGGCTGAAGGA
GCTGAACAATACACAGGTGGACATCGATCTGTTCCACGCCCGGTTTACCCTGAATGACCGGAGAGAGAAG
GAGAACAGAGTGATCTCTAACTTCGGCAAGAATGGCAAGAGAAACGTGGGCAGAATCCTGGTGGCCACAC
AGGTGGTGGAGCAGAGCCTGGACGTGGATTTCGACTGGCTGATCACCCAGCACTGCCCCGCCGATCTGCT
GTTTCAGCGGCTGGGCAGACTGCACAGGCACCACCGCAAGTATCGGCCTGCCGGCTTTGAGATCCCAGTG
GCCACAATCCTGCTGCCTGACGGAGAGGGATACGGCAGGCACGAGCACATCTATAGCAATGTGCGCGTGA
TGTGGCGGACCCAGCAGCACATCGAGGAGCTGAACGGCGCCTCTCTGTTCTTTCCAGATGCCTACCGCCA
GTGGCTGGACAGCATCTATGACGATGCCGAGATGGATGAGCCCGAGTGGGTGGGCAATGGCATGGACAAG
TTCGAGTCCGCCGAGTGTGAGAAGCGGTTCAAGGCCAGGAAGGTGCTGCAGTGGGCCGAGGAGTACTCCC
TGCAGGATAACGACGAGACAATCCTGGCCGTGACCAGAGATGGCGAGATGTCTCTGCCCCTGCTGCCTTA
TGTGCAGACAAGCTCCGGCAAGCAGCTGCTGGATGGCCAGGTGTACGAGGACCTGAGCCACGAGCAGCAG
TATGAGGCCCTGGCCCTGAACAGGGTGAATGTGCCCTTCACCTGGAAGCGGAGCTTCAGCGAAGTGGTGG
ATGAGGACGGCCTGCTGTGGCTGGAGGGCAAGCAGAATCTGGATGGCTGGGTGTGGCAGGGCAACTCCAT
CGTGATCACATACACCGGCGACGAGGGCATGACCAGAGTGATCCCAGCCAACCCCAAGAAGAGAACCGCC
GACGGCAGCGAGTTCGAGTCCGCTAGCCCAAAGAAGAAGAGAAAGGTGTAAGCGGCCGCACTCGAGATAT
CTAGACCCAGCTTTCTTGTACAAAGTGGTGATCTAGCTAAAACGCGGCCTCGAATCGAATTCCGCCCCCC
CCCCTCTCCCTCCCCCCCCCCTAACGTTACTGGCCGAAGCCGCTTGGAATAAGGCCGGTGTGCGTTTGTC
TATATGTTATTTTCCACCATATTGCCGTCTTTTGGCAATGTGAGGGCCCGGAAACCTGGCCCTGTCTTCT
TGACGAGCATTCCTAGGGGTCTTTCCCCTCTCGCCAAAGGAATGCAAGGTCTGTTGAATGTCGTGAAGGA
AGCAGTTCCTCTGGAAGCTTCTTGAAGACAAACAACGTCTGTAGCGACCCTTTGCAGGCAGCGGAACCCC
CCACCTGGCGACAGGTGCCTCTGCGGCCAAAAGCCACGTGTATAAGATACACCTGCAAAGGCGGCACAAC
CCCAGTGCCACGTTGTGAGTTGGATAGTTGTGGAAAGAGTCAAATGGCTCTCCTCAAGCGTATTCAACAA
GGGGCTGAAGGATGCCCAGAAGGTACCCCATTGTATGGGATCTGATCTGGGGCCTCGGTGCACATGCTTT
ACATGTGTTTAGTCGAGGTTAAAAAAACGTCTAGGCCCCCCGAACCACGGGGACGTGGTTTTCCTTTGAA
AAACACGATGATAATATGGCCACAACCATGACCGAGTACAAGCCCACGGTGCGCCTCGCCACCCGCGACG
ACGTCCCCAGGGCCGTACGCACCCTCGCCGCCGCGTTCGCCGACTACCCCGCCACGCGCCACACCGTCGA
TCCGGACCGCCACATCGAGCGGGTCACCGAGCTGCAAGAACTCTTCCTCACGCGCGTCGGGCTCGACATC
GGCAAGGTGTGGGTCGCGGACGACGGCGCCGCGGTGGCGGTCTGGACCACGCCGGAGAGCGTCGAAGCGG
GGGCGGTGTTCGCCGAGATCGGCCCGCGCATGGCCGAGTTGAGCGGTTCCCGGCTGGCCGCGCAGCAACA
GATGGAAGGCCTCCTGGCGCCGCACCGGCCCAAGGAGCCCGCGTGGTTCCTGGCCACCGTCGGCGTCTCG
CCCGACCACCAGGGCAAGGGTCTGGGCAGCGCCGTCGTGCTCCCCGGAGTGGAGGCGGCCGAGCGCGCCG
GGGTGCCCGCCTTCCTGGAGACCTCCGCGCCCCGCAACCTCCCCTTCTACGAGCGGCTCGGCTTCACCGT
CACCGCCGACGTCGAGGTGCCCGAAGGACCGCGCACCTGGTGCATGACCCGCAAGCCCGGTGCCTGACGC
CCGCCCCACGACCCGCAGCGCCCGACCGAAAGGAGCGCACGACCCCATGCATCGATTCGAATGTACAGAT
CTGGATCCTAGGCTTAAGTATACCTCGAGTTAAATTCACTCCTCAGGTGCAGGCTGCCTATCAGAAGGTG
GTGGCTGGTGTGGCCAATGCCCTGGCTCACAAATACCACTGAGATCTTTTTCCCTCTGCCAAAAATTATG
GGGACATCATGAAGCCCCTTGAGCATCTGACTTCTGGCTAATAAAGGAAATTTATTTTCATTGCAATAGT
GTGTTGGAATTTTTTGTGTCTCTCACTCGGAAGGACATATGGGAGGGCAAATCATTTAAAACATCAGAAT
GAGTATTTGGTTTAGAGTTTGGCAACATATGCCCATATGCTGGCTGCCATGAACAAAGGTTGGCTATAAA
GAGGTCATCAGTATATGAAACAGCCCCCTGCTGTCCATTCCTTATTCCATAGAAAAGCCTTGACTTGAGG
TTAGATTTTTTTTATATTTTGTTTTGTGTTATTTTTTTCTTTAACATCCCTAAAATTTTCCTTACATGTT
TTACTAGCCAGATTTTTCCTCCTCTCCTGACTACTCCCAGTCATAGCTGTCCCTCTTCTCTTATGGAGAT
CCCTCGACTTAATTAACCAACAAGCTCGTCATCGCTTTGCAGAAGAGCAGAGAGGATATGCTCATCGTCT
AAAGAACTACCCATTTTATTATATATTAGTCACGATATCTATAACAAGAAAATATATATATAATAAGTTA
TCACGTAAGTAGAACATGAAATAACAATATAATTATCGTATGAGTTAAATCTTAAAAGTCACGTAAAAGA
TAATCATGCGTCATTTTGACTCACGCGGTCGTTATAGTTCAAAATCAGTGACACTTACCGCATTGACAAG
CACGCCTCACGGGAGCTCCAAGCGGCGACTGAGATGTCCTAAATGCACAGCGACGGATTCGCGCTATTTA
GAAAGAGAGAGCAATATTTCAAGAATGCATGCGTCAATTTTACGCAGACTATCTTTCTAGGGTTAATACG
TATAATACATATGATTCAGCTGCATTAATGAATCGGCCAACGCGCGGGGAGAGGCGGTTTGCGTATTGGG
CGCTCTTCCGCTTCCTCGCTCACTGACTCGCTGCGCTCGGTCGTTCGGCTGCGGCGAGCGGTATCAGCTC
ACTCAAAGGCGGTAATACGGTTATCCACAGAATCAGGGGATAACGCAGGAAAGAACATGTGAGCAAAAGG
CCAGCAAAAGGCCAGGAACCGTAAAAAGGCCGCGTTGCTGGCGTTTTTCCATAGGCTCCGCCCCCCTGAC
GAGCATCACAAAAATCGACGCTCAAGTCAGAGGTGGCGAAACCCGACAGGACTATAAAGATACCAGGCGT
TTCCCCCTGGAAGCTCCCTCGTGCGCTCTCCTGTTCCGACCCTGCCGCTTACCGGATACCTGTCCGCCTT
TCTCCCTTCGGGAAGCGTGGCGCTTTCTCATAGCTCACGCTGTAGGTATCTCAGTTCGGTGTAGGTCGTT
CGCTCCAAGCTGGGCTGTGTGCACGAACCCCCCGTTCAGCCCGACCGCTGCGCCTTATCCGGTAACTATC
GTCTTGAGTCCAACCCGGTAAGACACGACTTATCGCCACTGGCAGCAGCCACTGGTAACAGGATTAGCAG
AGCGAGGTATGTAGGCGGTGCTACAGAGTTCTTGAAGTGGTGGCCTAACTACGGCTACACTAGAAGAACA
GTATTTGGTATCTGCGCTCTGCTGAAGCCAGTTACCTTCGGAAAAAGAGTTGGTAGCTCTTGATCCGGCA
AACAAACCACCGCTGGTAGCGGTGGTTTTTTTGTTTGCAAGCAGCAGATTACGCGCAGAAAAAAAGGATC
TCAAGAAGATCCTTTGATCTTTTCTACGGGGTCTGACGCTCAGTGGAACGAAAACTCACGTTAAGGGATT
TTGGTCATGAGATTATCAAAAAGGATCTTCACCTAGATCCTTTTAAATTAAAAATGAAGTTTTAAATCAA
TCTAAAGTATATATGAGTAAACTTGGTCTGACAGTTACCAATGCTTAATCAGTGAGGCACCTATCTCAGC
GATCTGTCTATTTCGTTCATCCATAGTTGCCTGACTCCCCGTCGTGTAGATAACTACGATACGGGAGGGC
TTACCATCTGGCCCCAGTGCTGCAATGATACCGCGAGACCCACGCTCACCGGCTCCAGATTTATCAGCAA
TAAACCAGCCAGCCGGAAGGGCCGAGCGCAGAAGTGGTCCTGCAACTTTATCCGCCTCCATCCAGTCTAT
TAATTGTTGCCGGGAAGCTAGAGTAAGTAGTTCGCCAGTTAATAGTTTGCGCAACGTTGTTGCCATTGCT
ACAGGCATCGTGGTGTCACGCTCGTCGTTTGGTATGGCTTCATTCAGCTCCGGTTCCCAACGATCAAGGC
GAGTTACATGATCCCCCATGTTGTGCAAAAAAGCGGTTAGCTCCTTCGGTCCTCCGATCGTTGTCAGAAG
TAAGTTGGCCGCAGTGTTATCACTCATGGTTATGGCAGCACTGCATAATTCTCTTACTGTCATGCCATCC
GTAAGATGCTTTTCTGTGACTGGTGAGTACTCAACCAAGTCATTCTGAGAATAGTGTATGCGGCGACCGA
GTTGCTCTTGCCCGGCGTCAATACGGGATAATACCGCGCCACATAGCAGAACTTTAAAAGTGCTCATCAT
TGGAAAACGTTCTTCGGGGCGAAAACTCTCAAGGATCTTACCGCTGTTGAGATCCAGTTCGATGTAACCC
ACTCGTGCACCCAACTGATCTTCAGCATCTTTTACTTTCACCAGCGTTTCTGGGTGAGCAAAAACAGGAA
GGCAAAATGCCGCAAAAAAGGGAATAAGGGCGACACGGAAATGTTGAATACTCATACTCTTCCTTTTTCA
ATATTATTGAAGCATTTATCAGGGTTATTGTCTCATGAGCGGATACATATTTGAATGTATTTAGAAAAAT
AAACAAATAGGGGTTCCGCGCACATTTCCCC
